>Addgene plasmid #179686 | ND4.2-Right DdCBE-G1397-C- T1413I-GFP | addgene full sequence | sequence record 351815 | Addgene NGS Result
GTGCAGAGACTGCTGCCCGTGCTGTGCCAGGCCCACGGCCTGACACCTGAGCAGGTGGTGGCTATCGCCA
GCAACGGCGGCGGCAAACAAGCCCTGGAAACAGTGCAAGCTCTTCTGCCTGTGCTGTGTCAGGCCCACGG
ACTGACCCCTCAGCAGGTGGTGGCCATCGCCAGCAACATCGGCGGTAAGCAGGCCCTGGAAACCGTGCAG
CGGCTGCTGCCTGTGCTGTGCCAGGCCCACGGCCTGACCCCTGAGCAAGTGGTGGCCATCGCTAGCAATG
GAGGCGGCAAACAGGCCCTGGAAACCGTGCAGCGGCTGCTGCCTGTGCTGTGCCAGGCCCACGGCCTGAC
CCCACAACAAGTGGTGGCCATCGCCAGCAACAATGGCGGCAAACAGGCCCTGGAAACCGTGCAGAGACTG
CTGCCTGTGCTGTGCCAGGCCCACGGCCTGACCCCCCAGCAGGTGGTGGCCATCGCCTCCAATATCGGCG
GGAGACCCGCCCTGGAAAGCATTGTGGCTCAGCTGAGCCGTCCAGACCCGGCCCTGGCGGCTCTGACCAA
CGATCACCTGGTGGCGCTGGCTTGCCTGGGCGGTCGTCCGGCCCTGGATGCGGTGAAGAAAGGCCTGGGT
GGATCCGCCATTCCAGTGAAGCGCGGCGCTACCGGTGAAACCAAAGTGTTTATCGGTAACAGCAACAGCC
CGAAGAGCCCGACCAAAGGCGGTTGCTCTGGCGGCTCAACTAATCTGAGCGACATCATTGAGAAGGAGAC
TGGGAAACAGCTGGTCATTCAGGAGTCCATCCTGATGCTGCCTGAGGAGGTGGAGGAAGTGATCGGCAAC
AAGCCAGAGTCTGACATCCTGGTGCACACCGCCTACGACGAGTCCACAGATGAGAATGTGATGCTGCTGA
CCTCTGACGCCCCCGAGTATAAGCCTTGGGCCCTGGTCATCCAGGATTCTAACGGCGAGAATAAGATCAA
GATGCTGGGAAGCGGAGCTACTAACTTCAGCCTGCTGAAGCAGGCTGGAGACGTGGAGGAGAACCCTGGA
CCTATGGTGAGCAAGGGCGAGGAGCTGTTCACCGGGGTGGTGCCCATCCTGGTCGAGCTGGACGGCGACG
TAAACGGCCACAAGTTCAGCGTGTCCGGCGAGGGCGAGGGCGATGCCACCTACGGCAAGCTGACCCTGAA
GTTCATCTGCACCACCGGCAAGCTGCCCGTGCCCTGGCCCACCCTCGTGACCACCCTGACCTATGGAGTG
CAGTGCTTCAGCCGCTACCCCGACCACATGAAGCAGCACGACTTCTTCAAGTCCGCCATGCCCGAAGGCT
ACGTCCAGGAGCGCACCATCTTCTTCAAGGACGACGGCAACTACAAGACCCGCGCCGAGGTGAAGTTCGA
GGGCGACACCCTGGTGAACCGCATCGAGCTGAAGGGCATCGACTTCAAGGAGGACGGCAACATCCTGGGG
CACAAGCTGGAGTACAACTACAACAGCCACAACGTCTATATCATGGCCGACAAGCAGAAGAACGGCATCA
AGGTGAACTTCAAGATCCGCCACAACATCGAGGACGGCAGCGTGCAGCTCGCCGACCACTACCAGCAGAA
CACCCCCATCGGCGACGGCCCCGTGCTGCTGCCCGACAACCACTACCTGAGCACCCAGTCCGCCCTGAGC
AAAGACCCCAACGAGAAGCGCGATCACATGGTCCTGCTGGAGTTCGTGACCGCCGCCGGGATCACTCTCG
GCATGGACGAGCTGTACAAGTGATAAGGGGTCTTTGTCCTCTGTACTGTCTCTCTCCTTGCCCCTAACCC
AAAAAGCTTCATTTTTCTGTGTAGGCTGCACAAGAGCCTTGATTGAAGATATATTCTTTCTGAACAGTAT
TTAAGGTTTCCAATAAAATGTACACCCCTCAGAACTTCTGAGGCGGAAAGAACCAGCTGGGGCTCTAGGG
GGTATCCCC
[124 nt withheld, positions 1970-2093]
C
[91 nt withheld, positions 2095-2185]
A
[49 nt withheld, positions 2187-2235]
CCTTTGACGTTGGAGTCCACGTTCTTT
[37 nt withheld, positions 2263-2299]
ACCCTATCTCGGTCTATTCTTTTGATTTATAAGGGATTTTGCCGATTTCGGCCTATTGGTTAAAAAATGA
GCTGATTTAACAAAAATTTAACGCGAATTAATTCTGTGGAATGTGTGTCAGTTAGGGTGTGGAAAGTCCC
CAGGCTCCCCAGCAGGCAGAAGTATGCAAAGCATGCATCTCAATTAGTCAGCAACCAGGTGTGGAAAGTC
CCCAGGCTCCCCAGCAGGCAGAAGTATGCAAAGCATGCATCTCAATTAGTCAGCAACCATAGTCCCGCCC
CTAACTCCGCCCATCCCGCCCCTAACTCCGCCCAGTTCCGCCCATTCTCCGCCCCATGGCTGACTAATTT
TTTTTATTTATGCAGAGGCCGAGGCCGCCTCTGCCTCTGAGCTATTCCAGAAGTAGTGAGGAGGCTTTTT
TGGAGGCCTAGGCTTTTGCAAAAAGCTCCCGGGAGCTTGTATATCCATTTTCGGATCTGATCAGCACGTG
TTGACAATTAATCATCGGCATAGTATATCGGCATAGTATAATACGACAAGGTGAGGAACTAAACCATGGC
CAAGCCTTTGTCTCAAGAAGAATCCACCCTCATTGAAAGAGCAACGGCTACAATCAACAGCATCCCCATC
TCTGAAGACTACAGCGTCGCCAGCGCAGCTCTCTCTAGCGACGGCCGCATCTTCACTGGTGTCAATGTAT
ATCATTTTACTGGGGGACCTTGTGCAGAACTCGTGGTGCTGGGCACTGCTGCTGCTGCGGCAGCTGGCAA
CCTGACTTGTATCGTCGCGATCGGAAATGAGAACAGGGGCATCTTGAGCCCCTGCGGACGGTGCCGACAG
GTGCTTCTCGATCTGCATCCTGGGATCAAAGCCATAGTGAAGGACAGTGATGGACAGCCGACGGCAGTTG
GGATTCGTGAATTGCTGCCCTCTGGTTATGTGTGGGAGGGCTAAGCACTTCGTGGCCGAGGAGCAGGACT
GACACGTGCTACGAGATTTCGATTCCACCGCCGCCTTCTATGAAAGGTTGGGCTTCGGAATCGTTTTCCG
GGACGCCGGCTGGATGATCCTCCAGCGCGGGGATCTCATGCTGGAGTTCTTCGCCCACCCCAACTTGTTT
ATTGCAGCTTATAATGGTTACAAATAAAGCAATAGCATCACAAATTTCACAAATAAAGCATTTTTTTCAC
TGCATTCTAGTTGTGGTTTGTCCAAACTCATCAATGTATCTTATCATGTCTGTATACCGTCGACCTCTAG
CTAGAGCTTGGCGTAATCATGGTCATAGCTGTTTCCTGTGTGAAATTGTTATCCGCTCACAATTCCACAC
AACATACGAGCCGGAAGCATAAAGTGTAAAGCCTGGGGTGCCTAATGAGTGAGCTAACTCACATTAATTG
CGTTGCGCTCACTGCCCGCTTTCCAGTCGGGAAACCTGTCGTGCCAGCTGCATTAATGAATCGGCCAACG
CGCGGGGAGAGGCGGTTTGCGTATTGGGCGCTCTTCCGCTTCCTCGCTCACTGACTCGCTGCGCTCGGTC
GTTCGGCTGCGGCGAGCGGTATCAGCTCACTCAAAGGCGGTAATACGGTTATCCACAGAATCAGGGGATA
ACGCAGGAAAGAACATGTGAGCAAAAGGCCAGCAAAAGGCCAGGAACCGTAAAAAGGCCGCGTTGCTGGC
GTTTTTCCATAGGCTCCGCCCCCCTGACGAGCATCACAAAAATCGACGCTCAAGTCAGAGGTGGCGAAAC
CCGACAGGACTATAAAGATACCAGGCGTTTCCCCCTGGAAGCTCCCTCGTGCGCTCTCCTGTTCCGACCC
TGCCGCTTACCGGATACCTGTCCGCCTTTCTCCCTTCGGGAAGCGTGGCGCTTTCTCATAGCTCACGCTG
TAGGTATCTCAGTTCGGTGTAGGTCGTTCGCTCCAAGCTGGGCTGTGTGCACGAACCCCCCGTTCAGCCC
GACCGCTGCGCCTTATCCGGTAACTATCGTCTTGAGTCCAACCCGGTAAGACACGACTTATCGCCACTGG
CAGCAGCCACTGGTAACAGGATTAGCAGAGCGAGGTATATAGGCGGTGCTACAGAGTTCTTGAAGTGGTG
GCCTAACTACGGCTACACTAGAAGAACAGTATTTGGTATCTGCGCTCTGCTGAAGCCAGTTACCTTCGGA
AAAAGAGTTGGTAGCTCTTGATCCGGCAAACAAACCACCGCTGGTAGCGGTGGTTTTTTTGTTTGCAAGC
AGCAGATTACGCGCAGAAAAAAAGGATCTCAAGAAGATCCTTTGATCTTTTCTACGGGGTCTGACGCTCA
GTGGAACGAAAACTCACGTTAAGGGATTTTGGTCATGAGATTATCAAAAAGGATCTTCACCTAGATCCTT
TTAAATTAAAAATGAAGTTTTAAATCAATCTAAAGTATATATGAGTAAACTTGGTCTGACAGTTACCAAT
GCTTAATCAGTGAGGCACCTATCTCAGCGATCTGTCTATTTCGTTCATCCATAGTTGCCTGACTCCCCGT
CGTGTAGATAACTACGATACGGGAGGGCTTACCATCTGGCCCCAGTGCTGCAATGATACCGCGAGACCCA
CGCTCACCGGCTCCAGATTTATCAGCAATAAACCAGCCAGCCGGAAGGGCCGAGCGCAGAAGTGGTCCTG
CAACTTTATCCGCCTCCATCCAGTCTATTAATTGTTGCCGGGAAGCTAGAGTAAGTAGTTCGCCAGTTAA
TAGTTTGCGCAACGTTGTTGCCATTGCTACAGGCATCGTGGTGTCACGCTCGTCGTTTGGTATGGCTTCA
TTCAGCTCCGGTTCCCAACGATCAAGGCGAGTTACATGATCCCCCATGTTGTGCAAAAAAGCGGTTAGCT
CCTTCGGTCCTCCGATCGTTGTCAGAAGTAAGTTGGCCGCAGTGTTATCACTCATGGTTATGGCAGCACT
GCATAATTCTCTTACTGTCATGCCATCCGTAAGATGCTTTTCTGTGACTGGTGAGTACTCAACCAAGTCA
TTCTGAGAATAGTGTATGCGGCGACCGAGTTGCTCTTGCCCGGCGTCAATACGGGATAATACCGCGCCAC
ATAGCAGAACTTTAAAAGTGCTCATCATTGGAAAACGTTCTTCGGGGCGAAAACTCTCAAGGATCTTACC
GCTGTTGAGATCCAGTTCGATGTAACCCACTCGTGCACCCAACTGATCTTCAGCATCTTTTACTTTCACC
AGCGTTTCTGGGTGAGCAAAAACAGGAAGGCAAAATGCCGCAAAAAAGGGAATAAGGGCGACACGGAAAT
GTTGAATACTCATACTCTTCCTTTTTCAATATTATTGAAGCATTTATCAGGGTTATTGTCTCATGAGCGG
ATACATATTTGAATGTATTTAGAAAAATAAACAAATAGGGGTTCCGCGCACATTTCCCCGAAAAGTGCCA
CCTGACGTCGACGGATCGGGAGATCTCCCGATCCCCTATGGTGCACTCTCAGTACAATCTGCTCTGATGC
CGCATAGTTAAGCCAGTATCTGCTCCCTGCTTGTGTGTTGGAGGTCGCTGAGTAGTGCGCGAGCAAAATT
TAAGCTACAACAAGGCAAGGCTTGACCGACAATTGCATGAAGAATCTGCTTAGGGTTAGGCGTTTTGCGC
TGCTTCGCGATGTACGGGCCAGATATACGCGTTGACATTGATTATTGACTAGTTATTAATAGTAATCAAT
TACGGGGTCATTAGTTCATAGCCCATATATGGAGTTCCGCGTTACATAACTTACGGTAAATGGCCCGCCT
GGCTGACCGCCCAACGACCCCCGCCCATTGACGTCAATAATGACGTATGTTCCCATAGTAACGCCAATAG
GGACTTTCCATTGACGTCAATGGGTGGAGTATTTACGGTAAACTGCCCACTTGGCAGTACATCAAGTGTA
TCATATGCCAAGTACGCCCCCTATTGACGTCAATGACGGTAAATGGCCCGCCTGGCATTATGCCCAGTAC
ATGACCTTATGGGACTTTCCTACTTGGCAGTACATCTACGTATTAGTCATCGCTATTACCATGGTGATGC
GGTTTTGGCAGTACATCAATGGGCGTGGATAGCGGTTTGACTCACGGGGATTTCCAAGTCTCCACCCCAT
TGACGTCAATGGGAGTTTGTTTTGGCACCAAAATCAACGGGACTTTCCAAAATGTCGTAACAACTCCGCC
CCATTGACGCAAATGGGCGGTAGGCGTGTACGGTGGGAGGTCTATATAAGCAGAGCTCTCTGGCTAACTA
GAGAACCCACTGCTTACTGGCTTATCGAAATTAATACGACTCACTATAGGGAGACCCAAGCTGGCTAGCA
CCATGGCCCTGTCCCGTGCGGTTTGTGGCACCTCCCGTCAACTGGCTCCGGTTCTGGGTTATCTGGGTTC
CCGTCAAAAACACTCCCTGCCGGACTACCCGTATGATGTTCCGGATTACGCTGGCTACCCATACGACGTC
CCAGACTACGCTGGCTACCCATACGACGTCCCAGACTACGCTATGGACATCGCGGATCTGCGTACCCTGG
GTTACAGCCAGCAGCAGCAGGAGAAGATCAAGCCGAAGGTGCGCAGCACCGTGGCTCAGCACCACGAAGC
CCTGGTGGGCCACGGTTTCACCCACGCTCACATTGTGGCCCTGAGCCAGCACCCAGCCGCGCTGGGCACC
GTGGCCGTGAAATATCAGGATATGATTGCTGCCCTGCCAGAGGCCACCCATGAAGCTATTGTGGGCGTGG
GCAAGCAGTGGAGCGGTGCTCGTGCGCTGGAGGCGCTGCTGACCGTGGCTGGTGAACTGCGTGGTCCGCC
GCTGCAGCTGGACACCGGTCAGCTGCTGAAAATCGCGAAACGTGGCGGTGTGACCGCGGTGGAAGCCGTG
CATGCTTGGCGTAATGCTCTGACCGGTGCGCCGCTGAACCTCACACCCGAACAGGTTGTTGCTATCGCCA
GCAACAACGGAGGAAAGCAGGCCCTTGAGACAGTGCAGGCCCTGCTCCCCGTGCTGTGCCAGGCCCACGG
ACTGACCCCTCAACAGGTGGTTGCTATCGCCTCCAACAACGGCGGCAAGCAGGCCCTGGAAACCGTGCAG
AGGCTGCTGCCCGTGCTGTGTCAGGCCCACGGCCTGACCCCTCAGCAGGTCGTGGCCATCGCCAGCAACA
ACGGCGGAAAGCAGGCACTTGAAACCGTCCAAAGACTGCTGCCCGTGCTGTGCCAGGCCCATGGACTGAC
ACCCGAGCAGGTGGTGGCCATTGCCAGCCACGACGGCGGAAAGCAAGCTCTGGAGACCGTTCAAGCTCTG
CTGCCAGTGCTGTGCCAGGCCCACGGACTGACACCAGAGCAGGTGGTGGCTATCGCCTCTAACAACGGCG
GCAAGCAGGCCCTTGAAACCGTGCAGGCTCTGCTGCCTGTGCTGTGCCAGGCTCACGGCCTGACACCTGA
GCAGGTCGTGGCCATCGCCTCTAATATCGGCGGCAAGCAGGCCCTGGAGACAGTGCAGGCTCTGCTGCCT
GTTCTGTGTCAGGCCCACGGCCTGACCCCTGAGCAGGTGGTGGCCATCGCCAGCAACGGCGGCGGCAAGC
AGGCCCTCGAGACA
Features (pLannotate 1.2.2; 25 found; start..end, strand, type, name):
    508..654     +  CDS            avrBs3 (fragment): AVRB3_XANEU - Experimental evidence at protein level: Swiss-Prot protein existence level 1. Avirulence protein. Acts as a transcription factor in C.annuum plants. In susceptible plants lacking the Bs3 resistance gene induces expression of a number of genes, including genes homologous to a family of auxin-induced genes, alpha-expansin genes, pectate lyase, anthocyanidin glucoside rhamnosyl transferase and at least one transcription factor, UPA20. Their expression leads to plant hypertrophy in mesophyll cells, probably mainly mediated by UPA20 (PubMed:17962565). In resistant plants induces the h
    739..987     +  CDS            UGI: UNGI_BPPB2 - Experimental evidence at protein level: Swiss-Prot protein existence level 1. This protein binds specifically and reversibly to the host uracil-DNA glycosylase, preventing removal of uracil residues from PBS2 DNA by the host uracil-excision repair system. From Bacillus phage PBS2 (Bacteriophage PBS2).
   1054..1770    +  CDS            EGFP: EGFP is a basic (constitutively fluorescent) green fluorescent protein published in 1996, derived from Aequorea victoria. It is reported to be a rapidly-maturing weak dimer with moderate acid sensitivity.
   1928..1949    +  promoter       SV40 promoter (fragment): SV40 enhancer and early promoter
   1970..2398    +  rep_origin     f1 ori (sequence partly withheld): f1 bacteriophage origin of replication; arrow indicates direction of (+) strand synthesis
   2412..2741    +  promoter       SV40 promoter: SV40 enhancer and early promoter
   2789..2836    +  promoter       EM7 promoter: synthetic bacterial promoter&nbsp
   2855..3253    +  CDS            BSD: blasticidin S deaminase; Aspergillus terreus BSD; confers resistance to blasticidin
   3254..3281    +  CDS            BleoR (fragment): antibiotic-binding protein; Sh ble from Streptoalloteichus hindustanus; confers resistance to bleomycin, phleomycin, and Zeocin™
   3291..3416    +  CDS            ble (fragment): BLE_KLEPN - Experimental evidence at protein level: Swiss-Prot protein existence level 1. Binding protein with a strong affinity to the bleomycin family of antibiotics. Binds to CL990; an antimitotic-antibiotic compound. From Klebsiella pneumoniae.
   3411..3532    +  polyA_signal   SV40 poly(A) signal: SV40 polyadenylation signal
   3605..3621    -  protein_bind   lac operator: The lac repressor binds to the lac operator to inhibit transcription in E. coli. This inhibition can be relieved by adding lactose or isopropyl-β-D-thiogalactopyranoside (IPTG). lac repressor encoded by lacI
   3629..3659    -  promoter       lac promoter: promoter for the E. coli lac operon
   3674..3695    -  protein_bind   CAP binding site: CAP binding activates transcription in the presence of cAMP. E. coli catabolite activator protein
   3708..3800    -  CDS            lacI (fragment): lac repressor; lacI; The lac repressor binds to the lac operator to inhibit transcription in E. coli. This inhibition can be relieved by adding lactose or isopropyl-β-D-thiogalactopyranoside (IPTG).
   3983..4571    -  rep_origin     ori: high-copy-number ColE1/pMB1/pBR322/pUC origin of replication
   4742..5602    -  CDS            AmpR: β-lactamase; bla; confers resistance to ampicillin, carbenicillin, and related antibiotics
   5603..5707    -  promoter       AmpR promoter: bla
   5766..5818    -  misc_feature   bom (fragment): basis of mobility region from pBR322
   5973..6352    +  enhancer       CMV enhancer: human cytomegalovirus immediate early enhancer
   6353..6556    +  promoter       CMV promoter: human cytomegalovirus (CMV) immediate early promoter
   6552..6585    +  LTR            5' LTR (truncated) (fragment): truncated 5' long terminal repeat (LTR) from HIV-1
   6601..6619    +  promoter       T7 promoter: promoter for bacteriophage T7 RNA polymerase
   6648..6746    +  CDS            SOD2 (fragment): SODM_HUMAN - Experimental evidence at protein level: Swiss-Prot protein existence level 1. Destroys superoxide anion radicals which are normally produced within the cells and which are toxic to biological systems. From Homo sapiens (Human).
   6834..7340    +  CDS            avrXa10 (fragment): AVX10_XANOO - Experimental evidence at protein level: Swiss-Prot protein existence level 1. Avirulence protein. Induces the hypersensitive response (HR)in rice plants carrying the resistance gene Xa10. Activity depends on the presence of the core repeat domains; replacement with repeat domains from other proteins (AvrBs3 of X.euvesicatoria (AC P14727) or AvrXa7 of this organism) does not elicit the HR. Probably acts as a transcription factor in its host plant (rice) to induce plant resistance or disease. From Xanthomonas oryzae pv. oryzae.
