[The description below was written by a language model from this plasmid's Addgene catalogue record and pLannotate feature annotations shown in this document.]
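Description:
ND4.2-Right DdCBE-G1397-C- T1413I-GFP is a pCMV-based mammalian expression plasmid encoding one half of a split, CRISPR-free mitochondrial cytosine base editor (DdCBE). It is propagated in E. coli through a high-copy ColE1/pUC-type origin with ampicillin selection (AmpR), and the backbone also carries an f1 origin. The feature table additionally detects an SV40 promoter/EM7 promoter cassette driving a blasticidin S deaminase gene, followed by bleomycin-resistance fragments and an SV40 poly(A) signal. This could allow blasticidin selection in mammalian cells, although the record does not describe such a use.

The synthetic open reading frame is driven by the CMV enhancer and promoter, with a T7 promoter immediately upstream, and spans the numbering origin of the circular sequence. It begins with the SOD2 mitochondrial targeting sequence, which directs import into the mitochondrial matrix, followed by a 3xHA epitope tag and the "right" TALE array designed for the ND4.2 target site; the annotation software picks up parts of this array as fragments of Xanthomonas avrXa10 and avrBs3 effectors. A two-residue linker joins the TALE to the C-terminal portion of the DddA double-stranded DNA cytidine deaminase split at G1397, carrying the T1413I mutation. One copy of uracil glycosylase inhibitor (UGI) follows, protecting the deaminated base from excision. A P2A peptide then separates EGFP, and the catalogue lists an ATP5B 3'UTR after it, which the feature table does not annotate.

Because a split DddA half regains deaminase activity only when paired with its complementary half at adjacent TALE binding sites, this plasmid is presumably used with a matching left-side construct. The stated purpose is base editor expression in mammalian cells, with GFP enabling sorting of transfected cells.
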