Addgene plasmid #179686: ND4.2-Right DdCBE-G1397-C- T1413I-GFP
Purpose: Expression of base editor in mammalian cells and for cell sorting
Depositing lab: David Liu. Depositing organization: Broad Institute. Publication: CRISPR-free base editors with enhanced activity and expanded targeting scope in mitochondrial and nuclear DNA. Mok BY, Kotrys AV, Raguram A, Huang TP, Mootha VK, Liu DR. Nat Biotechnol. 2022 Sep;40(9):1378-1387. doi: 10.1038/s41587-022-01256-8. Epub 2022 Apr 4. PubMed 35379961.
Backbone
  Vector backbone: pCMV
  Vector type: Mammalian Expression
Growth in bacteria
  Bacterial resistance: Ampicillin, 100 μg/mL
  Growth temperature: 37°C
  Growth strain: NEB Stable
  Copy number: High Copy
Gene/Insert
  Gene/Insert name: SOD2 MTS_3xHA_ND4.2 Right TALE_2aa_DddA G1397-C (T1413I)_1xUGI_P2A_GFP_ATP5B 3'UTR
  Species: Synthetic
  Mutation: T1413I
  Cloning method: Gibson Cloning
Terms and licenses: Academic/Nonprofit Terms; Industry Terms: Not Available to Industry
How to cite: ND4.2-Right DdCBE-G1397-C- T1413I-GFP was a gift from David Liu (Addgene plasmid # 179686 ; http://n2t.net/addgene:179686 ; RRID:Addgene_179686)
